Addgene plasmid #167421: pMSR:MSMEG_5427:Dendra
Purpose: C-term fluorescent fusion
Depositing lab: Keith Derbyshire & Joseph Wade. Depositing organization: Wadsworth Center, New York State Department of Health. Publication: A Mycobacterial Systems Resource for the Research Community. Judd JA, Canestrari J, Clark R, Joseph A, Lapierre P, Lasek-Nesselquist E, Mir M, Palumbo M, Smith C, Stone M, Upadhyay A, Wirth SE, Dedrick RM, Meier CG, Russell DA, Dills A, Dove E, Kester J, Wolf ID, Zhu J, Rubin ER, Fortune S, Hatfull GF, Gray TA, Wade JT, Derbyshire KM. mBio. 2021 Mar 2;12(2). pii: mBio.02401-20. doi: 10.1128/mBio.02401-20. PubMed 33653882.
Backbone
  Vector backbone: pMSR:Dendra
  Vector type: Bacterial Expression ; Integrating Mycobacterial Expression Vector attL5. T7 expression in E. coli
Growth in bacteria
  Bacterial resistance: Apramycin, 25 μg/mL
  Growth temperature: 37°C
  Growth strain: DH5alpha
  Copy number: High Copy
Gene/Insert
  Gene/Insert name: MSMEG_5427
  Species: M. smegmatis
  Promoter: pmycTetO
  Tag / fusion protein: Gly-Ala Linker/Dendra2/1x Flag Tag (C terminal on insert)
  Cloning method: Ligation Independent Cloning
  Sequencing primers: 5′ TGATAGAGTTTGTCCTCCCTATCAG; 3′ TCCATATGCACCTTGACACG
Resource information
  A portion of this plasmid was derived from a plasmid made by: CP000480.1
Terms and licenses: Academic/Nonprofit Terms; Industry Terms: Not Available to Industry
Depositor comments: 5' cloning site: AseI (destroyed), 3' cloning site: HindIII (not destroyed)
How to cite: pMSR:MSMEG_5427:Dendra was a gift from Keith Derbyshire & Joseph Wade (Addgene plasmid # 167421 ; http://n2t.net/addgene:167421 ; RRID:Addgene_167421)
