[The description below was written by a language model from this plasmid's Addgene catalogue record.]
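Description:
pMSR:MSMEG_5427:Dendra is a bacterial expression plasmid built on the pMSR:Dendra backbone. It is an integrating mycobacterial vector that targets the L5 phage attachment site, so the cassette is expected to insert into the mycobacterial chromosome rather than being maintained as an episome. In E. coli it is propagated as a high-copy plasmid under apramycin selection, and the record notes that it also supports T7-driven expression in that host. The specific origin of replication, the integrase arrangement and the identity of the resistance gene are not itemised, because no feature table accompanies the catalogue entry.

The insert is the Mycobacterium smegmatis open reading frame MSMEG_5427, derived from the M. smegmatis reference genome sequence and introduced by ligation-independent cloning. The upstream AseI cloning site was destroyed in the process and the downstream HindIII site was retained. The record does not state the function of the gene product. Expression is driven by the pmycTetO promoter, a mycobacterial promoter carrying tet operator sequences. Such promoters are generally used for tetracycline-responsive control where a Tet repressor is present. The coding sequence is fused at its C terminus, through a glycine-alanine linker, to Dendra2 followed by a single FLAG epitope. Dendra2 is a green-to-red photoconvertible fluorescent protein, so the fusion allows live-cell localisation and, in principle, pulse-chase style tracking of the protein. The FLAG tag allows antibody-based detection or affinity purification.

The construct belongs to a systematic mycobacterial resource collection of tagged genes, and its stated purpose is to provide a C-terminal fluorescent fusion of this gene.
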