>Addgene plasmid #167421 | pMSR:MSMEG_5427:Dendra | depositor partial sequence | sequence record 325249 | partial
ATGGCCACGGACTGGACCGACAATCGCAAAAACTTGATGCTGTTCGCGGGTCGCGCGCACCCCGAGCTGG
CTGACCAAGTTGCCAAAGAACTCGACGTGGCCGTCACCGCGCAAACGGCACGGGATTTCGCCAACGGTGA
GATCTTCGTCCGCTTCGACGAATCCGTCCGTGGCTGTGACGCATTCGTGCTGCAGAGCCATCCGGCGCCG
CTGAACCAGTGGCTCATGGAACAGCTGATCATGATCGACGCGCTCAAGCGTGGCAGCGCCAAGCGCATCA
CCGCGATCCTGCCGTTCTATCCCTACGCCCGGCAGGACAAGAAGCACCGCGGCCGCGAACCCATCTCGGC
ACGCCTCGTCGCGGACCTGCTCAAGACCGCGGGCGCCGACCGCATCGTGTCGGTCGACCTGCACACCGAC
CAGATCCAGGGCTTCTTCGACGGCCCGGTGGACCACATGCGCGCGCAGAAGCTGCTCACCGGCTACATCG
GCGAGCACTACGCCGACGAGGACATGGTGGTGGTGTCCCCCGATTCGGGCCGCGTGCGTGTCGCCGAGAA
GTGGGCCGACTCGCTGGGCGGTGTTCCGCTGGCCTTCATCCACAAGACGCGTGACCCGCTGGTCCCCAAC
CAGGTCAAGTCGAACCGCGTCGTGGGTGACGTCAAGGGCAAGACCTGCATCCTCACCGACGACATGATCG
ACACGGGCGGCACGATCGCCGGCGCGGTCAACCTGCTGCGTGAGGACGGCGCCAAGGACGTCATCATCGC
CGCGACGCACGGCGTGCTGTCGGATCCCGCCCCGCAGCGGCTCGCCGAGTGCGGCGCACGCGAGGTGATC
GTCACCAACACGCTGCCCATCACCGAGGACAAGCGCTTCCCGCAGCTCACGGTGCTCTCCATCGCACCGC
TTCTGGCCAACACCATCCGGGCCGTGTTCGAGAACGGTTCGGTGACAGGACTGTTCGACGGGTCTGCA
